Addgene plasmid #125943: 35_pAAV-ProC8-CatCh-GFP-WPRE
Purpose: Targeting expression to neuronal and glial cell types in mice, non-human primates, and human retina
Depositing lab: Botond Roska. Depositing organization: Friedrich Miescher Institute for Biomedical Research. Publication: Targeting neuronal and glial cell types with synthetic promoter AAVs in mice, non-human primates and humans. Juttner J, Szabo A, Gross-Scherf B, Morikawa RK, Rompani SB, Hantz P, Szikra T, Esposti F, Cowan CS, Bharioke A, Patino-Alvarez CP, Keles O, Kusnyerik A, Azoulay T, Hartl D, Krebs AR, Schubeler D, Hajdu RI, Lukats A, Nemeth J, Nagy ZZ, Wu KC, Wu RH, Xiang L, Fang XL, Jin ZB, Goldblum D, Hasler PW, Scholl HPN, Krol J, Roska B. Nat Neurosci. 2019 Jul 8. pii: 10.1038/s41593-019-0431-2. doi: 10.1038/s41593-019-0431-2. PubMed 31285614.
Backbone
  Vector backbone: pAAV
  Vector type: AAV
Growth in bacteria
  Bacterial resistance: Ampicillin, 100 μg/mL
  Growth temperature: 37°C
  Growth strain: NEB Stable
  Copy number: High Copy
Gene/Insert
  Gene/Insert name: CatCh-GFP (alt name: ChR2(L132C)-EGFP)
  Species: Synthetic
  Promoter: ProC8
  Cloning method: Restriction Enzyme; 5′ cloning site Unknown (unknown if destroyed); 3′ cloning site Unknown (unknown if destroyed)
Terms and licenses: Academic/Nonprofit Terms; Industry Terms: Not Available to Industry
Depositor comments: Please visit https://www.biorxiv.org/content/early/2018/10/04/434720.full.pdf for BioRxiv preprint
How to cite: 35_pAAV-ProC8-CatCh-GFP-WPRE was a gift from Botond Roska (Addgene plasmid # 125943 ; http://n2t.net/addgene:125943 ; RRID:Addgene_125943)
