[The description below was written by a language model from this plasmid's Addgene catalogue record and pLannotate feature annotations shown in this document.]
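Description:
35_pAAV-ProC8-CatCh-GFP-WPRE is an AAV transfer plasmid built on a pAAV backbone, intended for packaging a recombinant adeno-associated virus genome that drives cell-type-targeted optogenetic expression in the retina. In bacteria it is maintained as a high-copy plasmid through a ColE1/pUC-type origin and selected with ampicillin via the β-lactamase gene. A filamentous phage (f1/M13) origin is also present in the backbone. The expression cassette is bounded by AAV2 inverted terminal repeats, which supply the cis signals for replication and encapsidation of the vector genome. One ITR is annotated in full, while the other is detected only as short fragments, which may simply reflect the difficulty of sequencing and annotating these repeat structures.

The payload is CatCh-GFP, a fusion of the L132C variant of channelrhodopsin-2, a blue-light-gated cation channel from Chlamydomonas reinhardtii, to EGFP, so that light-sensitised cells can also be identified by fluorescence. Expression is driven by ProC8, one of a series of synthetic promoters designed to restrict AAV expression to particular neuronal or glial populations. The automated annotation does not recognise ProC8 itself, but it marks an SV40 early promoter segment immediately upstream of the coding sequence, with several hundred unannotated bases before it that presumably hold the synthetic element. The record does not define how these parts relate. Downstream, a WPRE enhances transcript stability and expression, and a human growth hormone polyadenylation signal terminates the message. The stated use is targeting expression to neuronal and glial cell types in mouse, non-human primate and human retina. The specific cell type preferred by ProC8 is not stated.
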