Features (pLannotate 1.2.2; 16 found; start..end, strand, type, name):
     12..39      +  repeat_region  AAV2 ITR (fragment): inverted terminal repeat of adeno-associated virus serotype 2 inverted
     68..95      +  repeat_region  AAV2 ITR (fragment): inverted terminal repeat of adeno-associated virus serotype 2 inverted
    762..958     +  promoter       SV40 promoter: SV40 early promoter
    971..1896    +  CDS            ChR2 (fragment): N-terminal fragment of channelrhodopsin-2 from the alga Chlamydomonas reinhardtii (Nagel et al., 2003) blue light-activated cation channel
   1901..2617    +  CDS            EGFP: EGFP is a basic (constitutively fluorescent) green fluorescent protein published in 1996, derived from Aequorea victoria. It is reported to be a rapidly-maturing weak dimer with moderate acid sensitivity.
   2624..2648    +  misc_feature   MCS (fragment): pBluescript multiple cloning site
   2648..3236    +  misc_feature   WPRE: woodchuck hepatitis virus posttranscriptional regulatory element
   3268..3744    +  polyA_signal   hGH poly(A) signal: human growth hormone polyadenylation signal
   3784..3924    +  repeat_region  AAV2 ITR: inverted terminal repeat of adeno-associated virus serotype 2 inverted
   3929..3980    -  misc_feature   bom (fragment): basis of mobility region from pBR322
   3999..4379    +  rep_origin     M13 ori (sequence partly withheld): M13 bacteriophage origin of replication; arrow indicates direction of (+) strand synthesis
   4455..4504    -  misc_feature   bom (fragment): basis of mobility region from pBR322
   4606..4641    -  CDS            rop (fragment): Rop protein, which maintains plasmids at low copy number; rop
   4736..4840    +  promoter       AmpR promoter: bla
   4841..5701    +  CDS            AmpR: β-lactamase; bla; confers resistance to ampicillin, carbenicillin, and related antibiotics
   5872..6460    +  rep_origin     ori: high-copy-number ColE1/pMB1/pBR322/pUC origin of replication
>Addgene plasmid #125943 | 35_pAAV-ProC8-CatCh-GFP-WPRE | depositor full sequence | sequence record 240961 | 35_pAAV-ProC8-CatCh-GFP-WPRE sequence 6521 bps
CCTGCAGGCAGCTGCGCGCTCGCTCGCTCACTGAGGCCGCCCGGGCGTCGGGCGACCTTTGGTCGCCCGG
CCTCAGTGAGCGAGCGAGCGCGCAGAGAGGGAGTGGCCAACTCCATCACTAGGGGTTCCTGCGGCCGCAC
GCGTCGAATCCGCGATAGCACCGCCTGAGGGGATTGAGGACTCCGTCAGACCGCCTGAGGGGATGGAAGA
AAGATAATCACCGCCTGAGGGGATGGCTCGGTTTTGCACACCGCCTGAGGGGATACGAAATTCTATCGCA
CCGCCTGAGGGGATAAGCTCGTTCCTATGACCGCCTGAGGGGATAATCTCCTCAATACGACCGCCTGAGG
GGATTATAGAATGCATTCAACCGCCTGAGGGGATGAACTACCGGTTTTCACCGCCTGAGGGGATTGAGCT
CCCACGGCTACCGCCTGAGGGGATAAGGCCAGAACTGTCACCGCCTGAGGGGATTCTGACTAATTCGGGA
CCGCCTGAGGGGATAGTTTCGGTCTGGATACCGCCTGAGGGGATAACCTCTCCGCGGTGACCGCCTGAGG
GGATGCGCCATGGCGGTTAACCGCCTGAGGGGATATTCCGCCTTCTACAACCGCCTGAGGGGATAAAGAG
CGAGCCGAGACCGCCTGAGGGGATCATCCACGGGTCTCTACCGCCTGAGGGGATTCCCCTACGAGTTGGA
CCGCCTGAGGGGATTCTAACTCAGTGGCAACCGCCTGAGGGGATGCTCGAGATCTGCGATCTGCATCTCA
ATTAGTCAGCAACCATAGTCCCGCCCCTAACTCCGCCCATCCCGCCCCTAACTCCGCCCAGTTCCGCCCA
TTCTCCGCCCCATCGCTGACTAATTTTTTTTATTTATGCAGAGGCCGAGGCCGCCTCGGCCTCTGAGCTA
TTCCAGAAGTAGTGAGGAGGCTTTTTTGGAGGCCTAGGCTTTTGCAAAGGATCCGCCACCATGGATTATG
GAGGCGCCCTGAGTGCCGTTGGGCGCGAGCTGCTATTTGTAACGAACCCAGTAGTCGTCAATGGCTCTGT
ACTTGTGCCTGAGGACCAGTGTTACTGCGCGGGCTGGATTGAGTCGCGTGGCACAAACGGTGCCCAAACG
GCGTCGAACGTGCTGCAATGGCTTGCTGCTGGCTTCTCCATCCTACTGCTTATGTTTTACGCCTACCAAA
CATGGAAGTCAACCTGCGGCTGGGAGGAGATCTATGTGTGCGCTATCGAGATGGTCAAGGTGATTCTCGA
GTTCTTCTTCGAGTTTAAGAACCCGTCCATGCTGTATCTAGCCACAGGCCACCGCGTCCAGTGGTTGCGT
TACGCCGAGTGGCTTCTCACCTGCCCGGTCATTTGCATTCACCTGTCAAACCTGACGGGCTTGTCCAACG
ACTACAGCAGGCGCACCATGGGTCTGCTTGTGTCTGATATTGGCACAATTGTGTGGGGCGCCACTTCCGC
CATGGCCACCGGATACGTCAAGGTCATCTTCTTCTGCCTGGGTCTGTGTTATGGTGCTAACACGTTCTTT
CACGCTGCCAAGGCCTACATCGAGGGTTACCACACCGTGCCGAAGGGCCGGTGTCGCCAGGTGGTGACTG
GCATGGCTTGGCTCTTCTTCGTATCATGGGGTATGTTCCCCATCCTGTTCATCCTCGGCCCCGAGGGCTT
CGGCGTCCTGAGCGTGTACGGCTCCACCGTCGGCCACACCATCATTGACCTGATGTCGAAGAACTGCTGG
GGTCTGCTCGGCCACTACCTGCGCGTGCTGATCCACGAGCATATCCTCATCCACGGCGACATTCGCAAGA
CCACCAAATTGAACATTGGTGGCACTGAGATTGAGGTCGAGACGCTGGTGGAGGACGAGGCCGAGGCTGG
CGCGGTACCCATGGTGAGCAAGGGCGAGGAGCTGTTCACCGGGGTGGTGCCCATCCTGGTCGAGCTGGAC
GGCGACGTAAACGGCCACAAGTTCAGCGTGTCCGGCGAGGGCGAGGGCGATGCCACCTACGGCAAGCTGA
CCCTGAAGTTCATCTGCACCACCGGCAAGCTGCCCGTGCCCTGGCCCACCCTCGTGACCACCCTGACCTA
CGGCGTGCAGTGCTTCAGCCGCTACCCCGACCACATGAAGCAGCACGACTTCTTCAAGTCCGCCATGCCC
GAAGGCTACGTCCAGGAGCGCACCATCTTCTTCAAGGACGACGGCAACTACAAGACCCGCGCCGAGGTGA
AGTTCGAGGGCGACACCCTGGTGAACCGCATCGAGCTGAAGGGCATCGACTTCAAGGAGGACGGCAACAT
CCTGGGGCACAAGCTGGAGTACAACTACAACAGCCACAACGTCTATATCATGGCCGACAAGCAGAAGAAC
GGCATCAAGGTGAACTTCAAGATCCGCCACAACATCGAGGACGGCAGCGTGCAGCTCGCCGACCACTACC
AGCAGAACACCCCCATCGGCGACGGCCCCGTGCTGCTGCCCGACAACCACTACCTGAGCACCCAGTCCGC
CCTGAGCAAAGACCCCAACGAGAAGCGCGATCACATGGTCCTGCTGGAGTTCGTGACCGCCGCCGGGATC
ACTCTCGGCATGGACGAGCTGTACAAGTGATAAGAATTCGATATCAAGCTTATCGATAATCAACCTCTGG
ATTACAAAATTTGTGAAAGATTGACTGGTATTCTTAACTATGTTGCTCCTTTTACGCTATGTGGATACGC
TGCTTTAATGCCTTTGTATCATGCTATTGCTTCCCGTATGGCTTTCATTTTCTCCTCCTTGTATAAATCC
TGGTTGCTGTCTCTTTATGAGGAGTTGTGGCCCGTTGTCAGGCAACGTGGCGTGGTGTGCACTGTGTTTG
CTGACGCAACCCCCACTGGTTGGGGCATTGCCACCACCTGTCAGCTCCTTTCCGGGACTTTCGCTTTCCC
CCTCCCTATTGCCACGGCGGAACTCATCGCCGCCTGCCTTGCCCGCTGCTGGACAGGGGCTCGGCTGTTG
GGCACTGACAATTCCGTGGTGTTGTCGGGGAAATCATCGTCCTTTCCTTGGCTGCTCGCCTATGTTGCCA
CCTGGATTCTGCGCGGGACGTCCTTCTGCTACGTCCCTTCGGCCCTCAATCCAGCGGACCTTCCTTCCCG
CGGCCTGCTGCCGGCTCTGCGGCCTCTTCCGCGTCTTCGCCTTCGCCCTCAGACGAGTCGGATCTCCCTT
TGGGCCGCCTCCCCGCATCGATACCGAGCGCTGCTCGAGAGATCTACGGGTGGCATCCCTGTGACCCCTC
CCCAGTGCCTCTCCTGGCCCTGGAAGTTGCCACTCCAGTGCCCACCAGCCTTGTCCTAATAAAATTAAGT
TGCATCATTTTGTCTGACTAGGTGTCCTTCTATAATATTATGGGGTGGAGGGGGGTGGTATGGAGCAAGG
GGCAAGTTGGGAAGACAACCTGTAGGGCCTGCGGGGTCTATTGGGAACCAAGCTGGAGTGCAGTGGCACA
ATCTTGGCTCACTGCAATCTCCGCCTCCTGGGTTCAAGCGATTCTCCTGCCTCAGCCTCCCGAGTTGTTG
GGATTCCAGGCATGCATGACCAGGCTCAGCTAATTTTTGTTTTTTTGGTAGAGACGGGGTTTCACCATAT
TGGCCAGGCTGGTCTCCAACTCCTAATCTCAGGTGATCTACCCACCTTGGCCTCCCAAATTGCTGGGATT
ACAGGCGTGAACCACTGCTCCCTTCCCTGTCCTTCTGATTTTGTAGGTAACCACGTGCGGACCGAGCGGC
CGCAGGAACCCCTAGTGATGGAGTTGGCCACTCCCTCTCTGCGCGCTCGCTCGCTCACTGAGGCCGGGCG
ACCAAAGGTCGCCCGACGCCCGGGCTTTGCCCGGGCGGCCTCAGTGAGCGAGCGAGCGCGCAGCTGCCTG
CAGGGGCGCCTGATGCGGTATTTTCTCCTTACGCATCTGTGCGGTATTTCACACCGCATA
[142 nt withheld, positions 3981-4122]
C
[141 nt withheld, positions 4124-4264]
CCTTTGACGTTGGAGTCCACGTTCTTT
[37 nt withheld, positions 4292-4328]
ACCCTATCTCGGGCTATTCTTTTGATTTATAAGGGATTTTGCCGATTTCGGCCTATTGGTTAAAAAATGA
GCTGATTTAACAAAAATTTAACGCGAATTTTAACAAAATATTAACGTTTACAATTTTATGGTGCACTCTC
AGTACAATCTGCTCTGATGCCGCATAGTTAAGCCAGCCCCGACACCCGCCAACACCCGCTGACGCGCCCT
GACGGGCTTGTCTGCTCCCGGCATCCGCTTACAGACAAGCTGTGACCGTCTCCGGGAGCTGCATGTGTCA
GAGGTTTTCACCGTCATCACCGAAACGCGCGAGACGAAAGGGCCTCGTGATACGCCTATTTTTATAGGTT
AATGTCATGATAATAATGGTTTCTTAGACGTCAGGTGGCACTTTTCGGGGAAATGTGCGCGGAACCCCTA
TTTGTTTATTTTTCTAAATACATTCAAATATGTATCCGCTCATGAGACAATAACCCTGATAAATGCTTCA
ATAATATTGAAAAAGGAAGAGTATGAGTATTCAACATTTCCGTGTCGCCCTTATTCCCTTTTTTGCGGCA
TTTTGCCTTCCTGTTTTTGCTCACCCAGAAACGCTGGTGAAAGTAAAAGATGCTGAAGATCAGTTGGGTG
CACGAGTGGGTTACATCGAACTGGATCTCAACAGCGGTAAGATCCTTGAGAGTTTTCGCCCCGAAGAACG
TTTTCCAATGATGAGCACTTTTAAAGTTCTGCTATGTGGCGCGGTATTATCCCGTATTGACGCCGGGCAA
GAGCAACTCGGTCGCCGCATACACTATTCTCAGAATGACTTGGTTGAGTACTCACCAGTCACAGAAAAGC
ATCTTACGGATGGCATGACAGTAAGAGAATTATGCAGTGCTGCCATAACCATGAGTGATAACACTGCGGC
CAACTTACTTCTGACAACGATCGGAGGACCGAAGGAGCTAACCGCTTTTTTGCACAACATGGGGGATCAT
GTAACTCGCCTTGATCGTTGGGAACCGGAGCTGAATGAAGCCATACCAAACGACGAGCGTGACACCACGA
TGCCTGTAGCAATGGCAACAACGTTGCGCAAACTATTAACTGGCGAACTACTTACTCTAGCTTCCCGGCA
ACAATTAATAGACTGGATGGAGGCGGATAAAGTTGCAGGACCACTTCTGCGCTCGGCCCTTCCGGCTGGC
TGGTTTATTGCTGATAAATCTGGAGCCGGTGAGCGTGGGTCTCGCGGTATCATTGCAGCACTGGGGCCAG
ATGGTAAGCCCTCCCGTATCGTAGTTATCTACACGACGGGGAGTCAGGCAACTATGGATGAACGAAATAG
ACAGATCGCTGAGATAGGTGCCTCACTGATTAAGCATTGGTAACTGTCAGACCAAGTTTACTCATATATA
CTTTAGATTGATTTAAAACTTCATTTTTAATTTAAAAGGATCTAGGTGAAGATCCTTTTTGATAATCTCA
TGACCAAAATCCCTTAACGTGAGTTTTCGTTCCACTGAGCGTCAGACCCCGTAGAAAAGATCAAAGGATC
TTCTTGAGATCCTTTTTTTCTGCGCGTAATCTGCTGCTTGCAAACAAAAAAACCACCGCTACCAGCGGTG
GTTTGTTTGCCGGATCAAGAGCTACCAACTCTTTTTCCGAAGGTAACTGGCTTCAGCAGAGCGCAGATAC
CAAATACTGTCCTTCTAGTGTAGCCGTAGTTAGGCCACCACTTCAAGAACTCTGTAGCACCGCCTACATA
CCTCGCTCTGCTAATCCTGTTACCAGTGGCTGCTGCCAGTGGCGATAAGTCGTGTCTTACCGGGTTGGAC
TCAAGACGATAGTTACCGGATAAGGCGCAGCGGTCGGGCTGAACGGGGGGTTCGTGCACACAGCCCAGCT
TGGAGCGAACGACCTACACCGAACTGAGATACCTACAGCGTGAGCTATGAGAAAGCGCCACGCTTCCCGA
AGGGAGAAAGGCGGACAGGTATCCGGTAAGCGGCAGGGTCGGAACAGGAGAGCGCACGAGGGAGCTTCCA
GGGGGAAACGCCTGGTATCTTTATAGTCCTGTCGGGTTTCGCCACCTCTGACTTGAGCGTCGATTTTTGT
GATGCTCGTCAGGGGGGCGGAGCCTATGGAAAAACGCCAGCAACGCGGCCTTTTTACGGTTCCTGGCCTT
TTGCTGGCCTTTTGCTCACATGT
