Features (pLannotate 1.2.2; 16 found; start..end, strand, type, name):
    632..828     +  promoter       SV40 promoter: SV40 early promoter
    841..1766    +  CDS            ChR2 (fragment): N-terminal fragment of channelrhodopsin-2 from the alga Chlamydomonas reinhardtii (Nagel et al., 2003) blue light-activated cation channel
   1771..2487    +  CDS            EGFP: EGFP is a basic (constitutively fluorescent) green fluorescent protein published in 1996, derived from Aequorea victoria. It is reported to be a rapidly-maturing weak dimer with moderate acid sensitivity.
   2494..2518    +  misc_feature   MCS (fragment): pBluescript multiple cloning site
   2518..3106    +  misc_feature   WPRE: woodchuck hepatitis virus posttranscriptional regulatory element
   3138..3614    +  polyA_signal   hGH poly(A) signal: human growth hormone polyadenylation signal
   3654..3794    +  repeat_region  AAV2 ITR: inverted terminal repeat of adeno-associated virus serotype 2 inverted
   3799..3850    -  misc_feature   bom (fragment): basis of mobility region from pBR322
   3869..4324    +  rep_origin     f1 ori (sequence partly withheld): f1 bacteriophage origin of replication; arrow indicates direction of (+) strand synthesis
   4325..4374    -  misc_feature   bom (fragment): basis of mobility region from pBR322
   4476..4511    -  CDS            rop (fragment): Rop protein, which maintains plasmids at low copy number; rop
   4606..4710    +  promoter       AmpR promoter: bla
   4711..5571    +  CDS            AmpR: β-lactamase; bla; confers resistance to ampicillin, carbenicillin, and related antibiotics
   5742..6330    +  rep_origin     ori: high-copy-number ColE1/pMB1/pBR322/pUC origin of replication
   6403..6430    +  repeat_region  AAV2 ITR (fragment): inverted terminal repeat of adeno-associated virus serotype 2 inverted
   6459..6486    +  repeat_region  AAV2 ITR (fragment): inverted terminal repeat of adeno-associated virus serotype 2 inverted
>Addgene plasmid #125943 | 35_pAAV-ProC8-CatCh-GFP-WPRE | addgene full sequence | sequence record 257285 | Addgene NGS Result
GCGGCCGCACGCGTCGAATCCGCGATAGCACCGCCTGAGGGGATTGAGGACTCCGTCAGACCGCCTGAGG
GGATGGAAGAAAGATAATCACCGCCTGAGGGGATGGCTCGGTTTTGCACACCGCCTGAGGGGATACGAAA
TTCTATCGCACCGCCTGAGGGGATAAGCTCGTTCCTATGACCGCCTGAGGGGATAATCTCCTCAATACGA
CCGCCTGAGGGGATTATAGAATGCATTCAACCGCCTGAGGGGATGAACTACCGGTTTTCACCGCCTGAGG
GGATTGAGCTCCCACGGCTACCGCCTGAGGGGATAAGGCCAGAACTGTCACCGCCTGAGGGGATTCTGAC
TAATTCGGGACCGCCTGAGGGGATAGTTTCGGTCTGGATACCGCCTGAGGGGATAACCTCTCCGCGGTGA
CCGCCTGAGGGGATGCGCCATGGCGGTTAACCGCCTGAGGGGATATTCCGCCTTCTACAACCGCCTGAGG
GGATAAAGAGCGAGCCGAGACCGCCTGAGGGGATCATCCACGGGTCTCTACCGCCTGAGGGGATTCCCCT
ACGAGTTGGACCGCCTGAGGGGATTCTAACTCAGTGGCAACCGCCTGAGGGGATGCTCGAGATCTGCGAT
CTGCATCTCAATTAGTCAGCAACCATAGTCCCGCCCCTAACTCCGCCCATCCCGCCCCTAACTCCGCCCA
GTTCCGCCCATTCTCCGCCCCATCGCTGACTAATTTTTTTTATTTATGCAGAGGCCGAGGCCGCCTCGGC
CTCTGAGCTATTCCAGAAGTAGTGAGGAGGCTTTTTTGGAGGCCTAGGCTTTTGCAAAGGATCCGCCACC
ATGGATTATGGAGGCGCCCTGAGTGCCGTTGGGCGCGAGCTGCTATTTGTAACGAACCCAGTAGTCGTCA
ATGGCTCTGTACTTGTGCCTGAGGACCAGTGTTACTGCGCGGGCTGGATTGAGTCGCGTGGCACAAACGG
TGCCCAAACGGCGTCGAACGTGCTGCAATGGCTTGCTGCTGGCTTCTCCATCCTACTGCTTATGTTTTAC
GCCTACCAAACATGGAAGTCAACCTGCGGCTGGGAGGAGATCTATGTGTGCGCTATCGAGATGGTCAAGG
TGATTCTCGAGTTCTTCTTCGAGTTTAAGAACCCGTCCATGCTGTATCTAGCCACAGGCCACCGCGTCCA
GTGGTTGCGTTACGCCGAGTGGCTTCTCACCTGCCCGGTCATTTGCATTCACCTGTCAAACCTGACGGGC
TTGTCCAACGACTACAGCAGGCGCACCATGGGTCTGCTTGTGTCTGATATTGGCACAATTGTGTGGGGCG
CCACTTCCGCCATGGCCACCGGATACGTCAAGGTCATCTTCTTCTGCCTGGGTCTGTGTTATGGTGCTAA
CACGTTCTTTCACGCTGCCAAGGCCTACATCGAGGGTTACCACACCGTGCCGAAGGGCCGGTGTCGCCAG
GTGGTGACTGGCATGGCTTGGCTCTTCTTCGTATCATGGGGTATGTTCCCCATCCTGTTCATCCTCGGCC
CCGAGGGCTTCGGCGTCCTGAGCGTGTACGGCTCCACCGTCGGCCACACCATCATTGACCTGATGTCGAA
GAACTGCTGGGGTCTGCTCGGCCACTACCTGCGCGTGCTGATCCACGAGCATATCCTCATCCACGGCGAC
ATTCGCAAGACCACCAAATTGAACATTGGTGGCACTGAGATTGAGGTCGAGACGCTGGTGGAGGACGAGG
CCGAGGCTGGCGCGGTACCCATGGTGAGCAAGGGCGAGGAGCTGTTCACCGGGGTGGTGCCCATCCTGGT
CGAGCTGGACGGCGACGTAAACGGCCACAAGTTCAGCGTGTCCGGCGAGGGCGAGGGCGATGCCACCTAC
GGCAAGCTGACCCTGAAGTTCATCTGCACCACCGGCAAGCTGCCCGTGCCCTGGCCCACCCTCGTGACCA
CCCTGACCTACGGCGTGCAGTGCTTCAGCCGCTACCCCGACCACATGAAGCAGCACGACTTCTTCAAGTC
CGCCATGCCCGAAGGCTACGTCCAGGAGCGCACCATCTTCTTCAAGGACGACGGCAACTACAAGACCCGC
GCCGAGGTGAAGTTCGAGGGCGACACCCTGGTGAACCGCATCGAGCTGAAGGGCATCGACTTCAAGGAGG
ACGGCAACATCCTGGGGCACAAGCTGGAGTACAACTACAACAGCCACAACGTCTATATCATGGCCGACAA
GCAGAAGAACGGCATCAAGGTGAACTTCAAGATCCGCCACAACATCGAGGACGGCAGCGTGCAGCTCGCC
GACCACTACCAGCAGAACACCCCCATCGGCGACGGCCCCGTGCTGCTGCCCGACAACCACTACCTGAGCA
CCCAGTCCGCCCTGAGCAAAGACCCCAACGAGAAGCGCGATCACATGGTCCTGCTGGAGTTCGTGACCGC
CGCCGGGATCACTCTCGGCATGGACGAGCTGTACAAGTGATAAGAATTCGATATCAAGCTTATCGATAAT
CAACCTCTGGATTACAAAATTTGTGAAAGATTGACTGGTATTCTTAACTATGTTGCTCCTTTTACGCTAT
GTGGATACGCTGCTTTAATGCCTTTGTATCATGCTATTGCTTCCCGTATGGCTTTCATTTTCTCCTCCTT
GTATAAATCCTGGTTGCTGTCTCTTTATGAGGAGTTGTGGCCCGTTGTCAGGCAACGTGGCGTGGTGTGC
ACTGTGTTTGCTGACGCAACCCCCACTGGTTGGGGCATTGCCACCACCTGTCAGCTCCTTTCCGGGACTT
TCGCTTTCCCCCTCCCTATTGCCACGGCGGAACTCATCGCCGCCTGCCTTGCCCGCTGCTGGACAGGGGC
TCGGCTGTTGGGCACTGACAATTCCGTGGTGTTGTCGGGGAAATCATCGTCCTTTCCTTGGCTGCTCGCC
TATGTTGCCACCTGGATTCTGCGCGGGACGTCCTTCTGCTACGTCCCTTCGGCCCTCAATCCAGCGGACC
TTCCTTCCCGCGGCCTGCTGCCGGCTCTGCGGCCTCTTCCGCGTCTTCGCCTTCGCCCTCAGACGAGTCG
GATCTCCCTTTGGGCCGCCTCCCCGCATCGATACCGAGCGCTGCTCGAGAGATCTACGGGTGGCATCCCT
GTGACCCCTCCCCAGTGCCTCTCCTGGCCCTGGAAGTTGCCACTCCAGTGCCCACCAGCCTTGTCCTAAT
AAAATTAAGTTGCATCATTTTGTCTGACTAGGTGTCCTTCTATAATATTATGGGGTGGAGGGGGGTGGTA
TGGAGCAAGGGGCAAGTTGGGAAGACAACCTGTAGGGCCTGCGGGGTCTATTGGGAACCAAGCTGGAGTG
CAGTGGCACAATCTTGGCTCACTGCAATCTCCGCCTCCTGGGTTCAAGCGATTCTCCTGCCTCAGCCTCC
CGAGTTGTTGGGATTCCAGGCATGCATGACCAGGCTCAGCTAATTTTTGTTTTTTTGGTAGAGACGGGGT
TTCACCATATTGGCCAGGCTGGTCTCCAACTCCTAATCTCAGGTGATCTACCCACCTTGGCCTCCCAAAT
TGCTGGGATTACAGGCGTGAACCACTGCTCCCTTCCCTGTCCTTCTGATTTTGTAGGTAACCACGTGCGG
ACCGAGCGGCCGCAGGAACCCCTAGTGATGGAGTTGGCCACTCCCTCTCTGCGCGCTCGCTCGCTCACTG
AGGCCGGGCGACCAAAGGTCGCCCGACGCCCGGGCTTTGCCCGGGCGGCCTCAGTGAGCGAGCGAGCGCG
CAGCTGCCTGCAGGGGCGCCTGATGCGGTATTTTCTCCTTACGCATCTGTGCGGTATTTCACACCGCATA
[95 nt withheld, positions 3851-3945]
T
[46 nt withheld, positions 3947-3992]
C
[141 nt withheld, positions 3994-4134]
CCTTTGACGTTGGAGTCCACGTTCTTT
[37 nt withheld, positions 4162-4198]
ACTCTATCTCGGGCTATTCTTTTGATTTATAAGGGATTTTGCCGATTTCGGTCTATTGGTTAAAAAATGA
GCTGATTTAACAAAAATTTAACGCGAATTTTAACAAAATATTAACGTTTACAATTTTATGGTGCACTCTC
AGTACAATCTGCTCTGATGCCGCATAGTTAAGCCAGCCCCGACACCCGCCAACACCCGCTGACGCGCCCT
GACGGGCTTGTCTGCTCCCGGCATCCGCTTACAGACAAGCTGTGACCGTCTCCGGGAGCTGCATGTGTCA
GAGGTTTTCACCGTCATCACCGAAACGCGCGAGACGAAAGGGCCTCGTGATACGCCTATTTTTATAGGTT
AATGTCATGATAATAATGGTTTCTTAGACGTCAGGTGGCACTTTTCGGGGAAATGTGCGCGGAACCCCTA
TTTGTTTATTTTTCTAAATACATTCAAATATGTATCCGCTCATGAGACAATAACCCTGATAAATGCTTCA
ATAATATTGAAAAAGGAAGAGTATGAGTATTCAACATTTCCGTGTCGCCCTTATTCCCTTTTTTGCGGCA
TTTTGCCTTCCTGTTTTTGCTCACCCAGAAACGCTGGTGAAAGTAAAAGATGCTGAAGATCAGTTGGGTG
CACGAGTGGGTTACATCGAACTGGATCTCAACAGCGGTAAGATCCTTGAGAGTTTTCGCCCCGAAGAACG
TTTTCCAATGATGAGCACTTTTAAAGTTCTGCTATGTGGCGCGGTATTATCCCGTATTGACGCCGGGCAA
GAGCAACTCGGTCGCCGCATACACTATTCTCAGAATGACTTGGTTGAGTACTCACCAGTCACAGAAAAGC
ATCTTACGGATGGCATGACAGTAAGAGAATTATGCAGTGCTGCCATAACCATGAGTGATAACACTGCGGC
CAACTTACTTCTGACAACGATCGGAGGACCGAAGGAGCTAACCGCTTTTTTGCACAACATGGGGGATCAT
GTAACTCGCCTTGATCGTTGGGAACCGGAGCTGAATGAAGCCATACCAAACGACGAGCGTGACACCACGA
TGCCTGTAGCAATGGCAACAACGTTGCGCAAACTATTAACTGGCGAACTACTTACTCTAGCTTCCCGGCA
ACAATTAATAGACTGGATGGAGGCGGATAAAGTTGCAGGACCACTTCTGCGCTCGGCCCTTCCGGCTGGC
TGGTTTATTGCTGATAAATCTGGAGCCGGTGAGCGTGGGTCTCGCGGTATCATTGCAGCACTGGGGCCAG
ATGGTAAGCCCTCCCGTATCGTAGTTATCTACACGACGGGGAGTCAGGCAACTATGGATGAACGAAATAG
ACAGATCGCTGAGATAGGTGCCTCACTGATTAAGCATTGGTAACTGTCAGACCAAGTTTACTCATATATA
CTTTAGATTGATTTAAAACTTCATTTTTAATTTAAAAGGATCTAGGTGAAGATCCTTTTTGATAATCTCA
TGACCAAAATCCCTTAACGTGAGTTTTCGTTCCACTGAGCGTCAGACCCCGTAGAAAAGATCAAAGGATC
TTCTTGAGATCCTTTTTTTCTGCGCGTAATCTGCTGCTTGCAAACAAAAAAACCACCGCTACCAGCGGTG
GTTTGTTTGCCGGATCAAGAGCTACCAACTCTTTTTCCGAAGGTAACTGGCTTCAGCAGAGCGCAGATAC
CAAATACTGTTCTTCTAGTGTAGCCGTAGTTAGGCCACCACTTCAAGAACTCTGTAGCACCGCCTACATA
CCTCGCTCTGCTAATCCTGTTACCAGTGGCTGCTGCCAGTGGCGATAAGTCGTGTCTTACCGGGTTGGAC
TCAAGACGATAGTTACCGGATAAGGCGCAGCGGTCGGGCTGAACGGGGGGTTCGTGCACACAGCCCAGCT
TGGAGCGAACGACCTACACCGAACTGAGATACCTACAGCGTGAGCTATGAGAAAGCGCCACGCTTCCCGA
AGGGAGAAAGGCGGACAGGTATCCGGTAAGCGGCAGGGTCGGAACAGGAGAGCGCACGAGGGAGCTTCCA
GGGGGAAACGCCTGGTATCTTTATAGTCCTGTCGGGTTTCGCCACCTCTGACTTGAGCGTCGATTTTTGT
GATGCTCGTCAGGGGGGCGGAGCCTATGGAAAAACGCCAGCAACGCGGCCTTTTTACGGTTCCTGGCCTT
TTGCTGGCCTTTTGCTCACATGTCCTGCAGGCAGCTGCGCGCTCGCTCGCTCACTGAGGCCGCCCGGGCG
TCGGGCGACCTTTGGTCGCCCGGCCTCAGTGAGCGAGCGAGCGCGCAGAGAGGGAGTGGCCAACTCCATC
ACTAGGGGTTCCT
